Addgene plasmid #229410: HA-CDC25C
Purpose: Lentiviral or overpexression of cDNA
Depositing lab: Christopher Vakoc. Depositing organization: Cold Spring Harbor Laboratory. Publication: MARK2/MARK3 kinases are catalytic co-dependencies of YAP/TAZ in human cancer. Klingbeil O, Skopelitis D, Tonelli C, Yoshimoto T, Alpsoy A, Panepinto MC, Minicozzi F, Merrill JR, Cafiero AM, Aggarwal D, Russo S, Ha T, Demerdash OE, Wee TL, Spector DL, Lyons SK, Tuveson DA, Cifani P, Vakoc CR. Cancer Discov. 2024 Jul 26. doi: 10.1158/2159-8290.CD-23-1529. PubMed 39058094.
Backbone
  Vector backbone: LentiVi
  Vector type: Mammalian Expression, Lentiviral
  Selectable markers: Hygromycin
Growth in bacteria
  Bacterial resistance: Ampicillin, 100 μg/mL
  Growth temperature: 37°C
  Growth strain: NEB Stable
  Copy number: High Copy
Gene/Insert
  Gene/Insert name: CDC25C
  Species: H. sapiens (human)
  Insert size (bp): 1488
  Entrez Gene: CDC25C (a.k.a. CDC25, PPP1R60)
  Promoter: EFS
  Tag / fusion protein: HA (N terminal on insert)
  Cloning method: Gibson Cloning
Terms and licenses: Academic/Nonprofit Terms; Industry Terms: Not Available to Industry
How to cite: HA-CDC25C was a gift from Christopher Vakoc (Addgene plasmid # 229410 ; http://n2t.net/addgene:229410 ; RRID:Addgene_229410)
