[The description below was written by a language model from this plasmid's Addgene catalogue record and pLannotate feature annotations shown in this document.]
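Description:
HA-CDC25C is a third-generation-style, self-inactivating HIV-1 lentiviral expression plasmid (about 9.4 kb) built on the LentiVi backbone for stable or transient overexpression of a tagged human cDNA in mammalian cells. In bacteria it is maintained through a high-copy ColE1/pUC-type origin and selected with ampicillin via the bla gene. The backbone also carries an f1 origin, an SV40 origin and poly(A) signal, and remnants of a lac/T7/T3 cloning region that play no role in the payload.

The viral genome is transcribed in packaging cells from an RSV promoter fused to a truncated 5' LTR, which makes production Tat-independent. It contains the Ψ packaging signal with a gag fragment, the RRE for Rev-dependent nuclear export, and the cPPT/CTS, which aids nuclear import of the reverse-transcribed genome. The ΔU3 3' LTR inactivates LTR promoter activity after integration, so expression depends on the internal promoter. That promoter is EFS, the short EF-1α core promoter, which drives human CDC25C, the dual-specificity phosphatase that dephosphorylates and activates CDK1 to trigger mitotic entry. The catalogue lists an N-terminal HA epitope tag; it is not separately annotated in the feature table, though the listed insert size is slightly larger than the annotated coding region. Downstream, an EMCV IRES links a hygromycin phosphotransferase gene to the same transcript, so hygromycin selection enriches for cells expressing the cDNA, and a WPRE enhances transcript stability and expression.

The stated purpose is lentiviral or plasmid-based cDNA overexpression. The HA tag allows detection or immunoprecipitation of CDC25C, and the plasmid comes from a study of MARK2/MARK3 kinases and YAP/TAZ dependency in human cancer.
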