Features (pLannotate 1.2.2; 27 found; start..end, strand, type, name):
      5..231     +  promoter       RSV promoter: Rous sarcoma virus enhancer/promoter
    232..412     +  LTR            5' LTR (truncated): truncated 5' long terminal repeat (LTR) from HIV-1
    459..584     +  misc_feature   HIV-1 Ψ: packaging signal of human immunodeficiency virus type 1
    568..931     +  CDS            HIV-1 gag (fragment): gag protein from human immunodeficiency virus 1; gag
   1077..1310    +  misc_feature   RRE: The Rev response element (RRE) of HIV-1 allows for Rev-dependent mRNA export from the nucleus to the cytoplasm.
   1687..1713    +  CDS            Rev (fragment): human immunodeficiency virus 1 (HIV-1) Rev protein; rev; enhances nuclear export of unspliced and incompletely spliced viral mRNAs
   1723..1840    +  misc_feature   cPPT/CTS: central polypurine tract and central termination sequence of HIV-1
   1909..2120    +  promoter       EF-1α core promoter: core promoter for human elongation factor EF-1α
   2215..3630    +  CDS            CDC25C: MPIP3_HUMAN - Experimental evidence at protein level: Swiss-Prot protein existence level 1. Functions as a dosage-dependent inducer in mitotic control. Tyrosine protein phosphatase required for progression of the cell cycle. When phosphorylated, highly effective in activating G2 cells into prophase. Directly dephosphorylates CDK1 and activates its kinase activity. From Homo sapiens (Human).
   3754..4216    +  misc_feature   IRES: internal ribosome entry site (IRES) of the encephalomyocarditis virus (EMCV)
   4230..5251    +  CDS            HygR (fragment): hygromycin B phosphotransferase confers resistance to hygromycin
   5277..5865    +  misc_feature   WPRE: woodchuck hepatitis virus posttranscriptional regulatory element
   5916..5935    +  misc_feature   cPPT/CTS (fragment): central polypurine tract and central termination sequence of HIV-1
   5937..6170    +  LTR            3' LTR (ΔU3): self-inactivating 3' long terminal repeat (LTR) from HIV-1
   6248..6369    +  polyA_signal   SV40 poly(A) signal: SV40 polyadenylation signal
   6409..6544    +  rep_origin     SV40 ori: SV40 origin of replication
   6565..6583    -  promoter       T7 promoter: promoter for bacteriophage T7 RNA polymerase
   6591..6746    +  CDS            lacZα (fragment): LacZα fragment of β-galactosidase; lacZ fragment
   6751..7179    +  rep_origin     f1 ori (sequence partly withheld): f1 bacteriophage origin of replication; arrow indicates direction of (+) strand synthesis
   7232..7336    +  promoter       AmpR promoter: bla
   7337..8197    +  CDS            AmpR: β-lactamase; bla; confers resistance to ampicillin, carbenicillin, and related antibiotics
   8368..8956    +  rep_origin     ori: high-copy-number ColE1/pMB1/pBR322/pUC origin of replication
   9139..9231    +  CDS            lacI (fragment): lac repressor; lacI; The lac repressor binds to the lac operator to inhibit transcription in E. coli. This inhibition can be relieved by adding lactose or isopropyl-β-D-thiogalactopyranoside (IPTG).
   9244..9265    +  protein_bind   CAP binding site: CAP binding activates transcription in the presence of cAMP. E. coli catabolite activator protein
   9280..9310    +  promoter       lac promoter: promoter for the E. coli lac operon
   9318..9334    +  protein_bind   lac operator: The lac repressor binds to the lac operator to inhibit transcription in E. coli. This inhibition can be relieved by adding lactose or isopropyl-β-D-thiogalactopyranoside (IPTG). lac repressor encoded by lacI
   9379..9397    +  promoter       T3 promoter: promoter for bacteriophage T3 RNA polymerase
>Addgene plasmid #229410 | HA-CDC25C | addgene full sequence | sequence record 456147 | Addgene NGS Result
TTAATGTAGTCTTATGCAATACTCTTGTAGTCTTGCAACATGGTAACGATGAGTTAGCAACATGCCTTAC
AAGGAGAGAAAAAGCACCGTGCATGCCGATTGGTGGAAGTAAGGTGGTACGATCGTGCCTTATTAGGAAG
GCAACAGACGGGTCTGACATGGATTGGACGAACCACTGAATTGCCGCATTGCAGAGATATTGTATTTAAG
TGCCTAGCTCGATACATAAACGGGTCTCTCTGGTTAGACCAGATCTGAGCCTGGGAGCTCTCTGGCTAAC
TAGGGAACCCACTGCTTAAGCCTCAATAAAGCTTGCCTTGAGTGCTTCAAGTAGTGTGTGCCCGTCTGTT
GTGTGACTCTGGTAACTAGAGATCCCTCAGACCCTTTTAGTCAGTGTGGAAAATCTCTAGCAGTGGCGCC
CGAACAGGGACTTGAAAGCGAAAGGGAAACCAGAGGAGCTCTCTCGACGCAGGACTCGGCTTGCTGAAGC
GCGCACGGCAAGAGGCGAGGGGCGGCGACTGGTGAGTACGCCAAAAATTTTGACTAGCGGAGGCTAGAAG
GAGAGAGATGGGTGCGAGAGCGTCAGTATTAAGCGGGGGAGAATTAGATCGCGATGGGAAAAAATTCGGT
TAAGGCCAGGGGGAAAGAAAAAATATAAATTAAAACATATAGTATGGGCAAGCAGGGAGCTAGAACGATT
CGCAGTTAATCCTGGCCTGTTAGAAACATCAGAAGGCTGTAGACAAATACTGGGACAGCTACAACCATCC
CTTCAGACAGGATCAGAAGAACTTAGATCATTATATAATACAGTAGCAACCCTCTATTGTGTGCATCAAA
GGATAGAGATAAAAGACACCAAGGAAGCTTTAGACAAGATAGAGGAAGAGCAAAACAAAAGTAAGACCAC
CGCACAGCAAGCGGCCGCTGATCTTCAGACCTGGAGGAGGAGATATGAGGGACAATTGGAGAAGTGAATT
ATATAAATATAAAGTAGTAAAAATTGAACCATTAGGAGTAGCACCCACCAAGGCAAAGAGAAGAGTGGTG
CAGAGAGAAAAAAGAGCAGTGGGAATAGGAGCTTTGTTCCTTGGGTTCTTGGGAGCAGCAGGAAGCACTA
TGGGCGCAGCGTCAATGACGCTGACGGTACAGGCCAGACAATTATTGTCTGGTATAGTGCAGCAGCAGAA
CAATTTGCTGAGGGCTATTGAGGCGCAACAGCATCTGTTGCAACTCACAGTCTGGGGCATCAAGCAGCTC
CAGGCAAGAATCCTGGCTGTGGAAAGATACCTAAAGGATCAACAGCTCCTGGGGATTTGGGGTTGCTCTG
GAAAACTCATTTGCACCACTGCTGTGCCTTGGAATGCTAGTTGGAGTAATAAATCTCTGGAACAGATTTG
GAATCACACGACCTGGATGGAGTGGGACAGAGAAATTAACAATTACACAAGCTTAATACACTCCTTAATT
GAAGAATCGCAAAACCAGCAAGAAAAGAATGAACAAGAATTATTGGAATTAGATAAATGGGCAAGTTTGT
GGAATTGGTTTAACATAACAAATTGGCTGTGGTATATAAAATTATTCATAATGATAGTAGGAGGCTTGGT
AGGTTTAAGAATAGTTTTTGCTGTACTTTCTATAGTGAATAGAGTTAGGCAGGGATATTCACCATTATCG
TTTCAGACCCACCTCCCAACCCCGAGGGGACCCAGACCACAATTTTAAAAGAAAAGGGGGGATTGGGGGG
TACAGTGCAGGGGAAAGAATAGTAGACATAATAGCAACAGACATACAAACTAAAGAATTACAAAAACAAA
TTACAAAAATTCAAAATTTTCGGGTTTATTACAGGGACAGCAGAGATCCACTTTGGCGCCGGCTCGAGTG
GCTCCGGTGCCCGTCAGTGGGCAGAGCGCACATCGCCCACAGTCCCCGAGAAGTTGGGGGGAGGGGTCGG
CAATTGAACCGGTGCCTAGAGAAGGTGGCGCGGGGTAAACTGGGAAAGTGATGTCGTGTACTGGCTCCGC
CTTTTTCCCGAGGGTGGGGGAGAACCGTATATAAGTGCAGTAGTCGCCGTGAACGTTCTTTTTCGCAACG
GGTTTGCCGCCAGAACACAGGTGTCGTGACGCGGGATCCGCCACCATGTACCCCTACGACGTGCCCGACT
ACGCCGGCTATCCGTATGATGTCCCGGACTATGCAGGAAGCGGATCTACGGAACTCTTCTCATCCACAAG
AGAGGAAGGAAGCTCTGGCTCAGGACCCAGTTTTAGGTCTAATCAAAGGAAAATGTTAAACCTGCTCCTG
GAGAGAGACACTTCCTTTACCGTCTGTCCAGATGTCCCTAGAACTCCAGTGGGCAAATTTCTTGGTGATT
CTGCAAACCTAAGCATTTTGTCTGGAGGAACCCCAAAACGTTGCCTCGATCTTTCGAATCTTAGCAGTGG
GGAGATAACTGCCACTCAGCTTACCACTTCTGCAGACCTTGATGAAACTGGTCACCTGGATTCTTCAGGA
CTTCAGGAAGTGCATTTAGCTGGGATGAATCATGACCAGCACCTAATGAAATGTAGCCCAGCACAGCTTC
TTTGTAGCACTCCGAATGGTTTGGACCGTGGCCATAGAAAGAGAGATGCAATGTGTAGTTCATCTGCAAA
TAAAGAAAATGACAATGGAAACTTGGTGGACAGTGAAATGAAATATTTGGGCAGTCCCATTACTACTGTT
CCAAAATTGGATAAAAATCCAAACCTAGGAGAAGACCAGGCAGAAGAGATTTCAGATGAATTAATGGAGT
TTTCCCTGAAAGATCAAGAAGCAAAGGTGAGCAGAAGTGGCCTATATCGCTCCCCGTCGATGCCAGAGAA
CTTGAACAGGCCAAGACTGAAGCAGGTGGAAAAATTCAAGGACAACACAATACCAGATAAAGTTAAAAAA
AAGTATTTTTCTGGCCAAGGAAAGCTCAGGAAGGGCTTATGTTTAAAGAAGACAGTCTCTCTGTGTGACA
TTACTATCACTCAGATGCTGGAGGAAGATTCTAACCAGGGGCACCTGATTGGTGATTTTTCCAAGGTATG
TGCGCTGCCAACCGTGTCAGGGAAACACCAAGATCTGAAGTATGTCAACCCAGAAACAGTGGCTGCCTTA
CTGTCGGGGAAGTTCCAGGGTCTGATTGAGAAGTTTTATGTCATTGATTGTCGCTATCCATATGAGTATC
TGGGAGGACACATCCAGGGAGCCTTAAACTTATATAGTCAGGAAGAACTGTTTAACTTCTTTCTGAAGAA
GCCCATCGTCCCTTTGGACACCCAGAAGAGAATAATCATCGTGTTCCACTGTGAATTCTCCTCAGAGAGG
GGCCCCCGAATGTGCCGCTGTCTGCGTGAAGAGGACAGGTCTCTGAACCAGTATCCTGCATTGTACTACC
CAGAGCTATATATCCTTAAAGGCGGCTACAGAGACTTCTTTCCAGAATATATGGAACTGTGTGAACCACA
GAGCTACTGCCCTATGCATCATCAGGACCACAAGACTGAGTTGCTGAGGTGTCGAAGCCAGAGCAAAGTG
CAGGAAGGGGAGCGGCAGCTGCGGGAGCAGATTGCCCTTCTGGTGAAGGACATGAGCCCATGAGCAATTC
CGCCCCTCTCCCTCCCCCCCCCCTAACGTTACTGGCCGAAGCCGCTTGGAATAAGGCCGGTGTGCGTTTG
TCTATATGTTATTTTCCACCATATTGCCGTCTTTTGGCAATGTGAGGGCCCGGAAACCTGGCCCTGTCTT
CTTGACGAGCATTCCTAGGGGTCTTTCCCCTCTCGCCAAAGGAATGCAAGGTCTGTTGAATGTCGTGAAG
GAAGCAGTTCCTCTGGAAGCTTCTTGAAGACAAACAACGTCTGTAGCGACCCTTTGCAGGCAGCGGAACC
CCCCACCTGGCGACAGGTGCCTCTGCGGCCAAAAGCCACGTGTATAAGATACACCTGCAAAGGCGGCACA
ACCCCAGTGCCACGTTGTGAGTTGGATAGTTGTGGAAAGAGTCAAATGGCTCTCCTCAAGCGTATTCAAC
AAGGGGCTGAAGGATGCCCAGAAGGTACCCCATTGTATGGGATCTGATCTGGGGCCTCGGTGCACATGCT
TTACATGTGTTTAGTCGAGGTTAAAAAAACGTCTAGGCCCCCCGAACCACGGGGACGTGGTTTTCCTTTG
AAAAACACGATGATAATATGGCCACAACCATGAAAAAGCCTGAACTCACCGCTACCTCTGTCGAGAAGTT
TCTGATCGAAAAGTTCGACAGTGTTAGCGACCTGATGCAGCTCTCCGAGGGCGAAGAATCTCGGGCTTTC
AGCTTCGATGTGGGAGGGCGTGGATATGTCCTGCGGGTGAATAGCTGCGCCGATGGTTTCTACAAAGATC
GCTATGTTTATCGGCACTTTGCATCCGCCGCTCTCCCTATTCCCGAAGTGCTTGACATTGGGGAGTTCAG
CGAGAGCCTGACCTATTGCATCTCCCGCCGTGCACAGGGTGTCACCTTGCAAGACCTGCCTGAAACCGAA
CTGCCCGCTGTTCTCCAGCCCGTCGCCGAGGCCATGGATGCCATCGCTGCCGCCGATCTTAGCCAGACCA
GCGGGTTCGGCCCATTCGGACCTCAAGGAATCGGTCAATACACTACATGGCGCGATTTCATCTGCGCTAT
TGCTGATCCCCATGTGTATCACTGGCAAACTGTGATGGACGACACCGTCAGTGCCTCCGTCGCCCAGGCT
CTCGATGAGCTGATGCTTTGGGCCGAGGACTGCCCCGAAGTCCGGCACCTCGTGCACGCCGATTTCGGCT
CCAACAATGTCCTGACCGACAATGGCCGCATAACAGCCGTCATTGACTGGAGCGAGGCCATGTTCGGGGA
TTCCCAATACGAGGTCGCCAACATCTTCTTCTGGAGGCCCTGGTTGGCTTGTATGGAGCAGCAGACCCGC
TACTTCGAGCGGAGGCATCCCGAGCTTGCAGGATCTCCTCGGCTCCGGGCTTATATGCTCCGCATTGGTC
TTGACCAACTCTATCAGAGCTTGGTTGACGGCAATTTCGATGATGCAGCTTGGGCTCAGGGTCGCTGCGA
CGCAATCGTCCGGTCCGGAGCCGGGACTGTCGGGCGTACACAAATCGCCCGCAGAAGCGCTGCCGTCTGG
ACCGATGGCTGTGTGGAAGTGCTCGCCGATAGTGGAAACAGACGCCCCAGCACTCGTCCTAGGGCAAAGG
ATCTGCAGTAGACGCGTTAAGTCGACAATCAACCTCTGGATTACAAAATTTGTGAAAGATTGACTGGTAT
TCTTAACTATGTTGCTCCTTTTACGCTATGTGGATACGCTGCTTTAATGCCTTTGTATCATGCTATTGCT
TCCCGTATGGCTTTCATTTTCTCCTCCTTGTATAAATCCTGGTTGCTGTCTCTTTATGAGGAGTTGTGGC
CCGTTGTCAGGCAACGTGGCGTGGTGTGCACTGTGTTTGCTGACGCAACCCCCACTGGTTGGGGCATTGC
CACCACCTGTCAACTCCTTTCCGGGACTTTCGCTTTCCCCCTCCCTATTGCCACGGCGGAACTCATCGCC
GCCTGCCTTGCCCGCTGCTGGACAGGGGCTCGGCTGTTGGGCACTGACAATTCCGTGGTGTTGTCGGGGA
AATCATCGTCCTTTCCTTGGCTGCTCGCCTGTGTTGCCACCTGGATTCTGCGCGGGACGTCCTTCTGCTA
CGTCCCTTCGGCCCTCAATCCAGCGGACCTTCCTTCCCGCGGCCTGCTGCCGGCTCTGCGGCCTCTTCCG
CGTCTTCGCCTTCGCCCTCAGACGAGTCGGATCTCCCTTTGGGCCGCCTCCCCGCGTCGACTTTAAGACC
AATGACTTACAAGGCAGCTGTAGATCTTAGCCACTTTTTAAAAGAAAAGGGGGGACTGGAAGGGCTAATT
CACTCCCAACGAAGACAAGATCTGCTTTTTGCTTGTACTGGGTCTCTCTGGTTAGACCAGATCTGAGCCT
GGGAGCTCTCTGGCTAACTAGGGAACCCACTGCTTAAGCCTCAATAAAGCTTGCCTTGAGTGCTTCAAGT
AGTGTGTGCCCGTCTGTTGTGTGACTCTGGTAACTAGAGATCCCTCAGACCCTTTTAGTCAGTGTGGAAA
ATCTCTAGCAGTACGTATAGTAGTTCATGTCATCTTATTATTCAGTATTTATAACTTGCAAAGAAATGAA
TATCAGAGAGTGAGAGGAACTTGTTTATTGCAGCTTATAATGGTTACAAATAAAGCAATAGCATCACAAA
TTTCACAAATAAAGCATTTTTTTCACTGCATTCTAGTTGTGGTTTGTCCAAACTCATCAATGTATCTTAT
CATGTCTGGCTCTAGCTATCCCGCCCCTAACTCCGCCCATCCCGCCCCTAACTCCGCCCAGTTCCGCCCA
TTCTCCGCCCCATGGCTGACTAATTTTTTTTATTTATGCAGAGGCCGAGGCCGCCTCGGCCTCTGAGCTA
TTCCAGAAGTAGTGAGGAGGCTTTTTTGGAGGCCTAGGGACGTACCCAATTCGCCCTATAGTGAGTCGTA
TTACGCGCGCTCACTGGCCGTCGTTTTACAACGTCGTGACTGGGAAAACCCTGGCGTTACCCAACTTAAT
CGCCTTGCAGCACATCCCCCTTTCGCCAGCTGGCGTAATAGCGAAGAGGCCCGCACCGATCGCCCTTCCC
AACAGTTGCGCAGCCTGAATGGCGAATGGG
[124 nt withheld, positions 6751-6874]
C
[91 nt withheld, positions 6876-6966]
A
[49 nt withheld, positions 6968-7016]
CCTTTGACGTTGGAGTCCACGTTCTTT
[37 nt withheld, positions 7044-7080]
ACCCTATCTCGGTCTATTCTTTTGATTTATAAGGGATTTTGCCGATTTCGGCCTATTGGTTAAAAAATGA
GCTGATTTAACAAAAATTTAACGCGAATTTTAACAAAATATTAACGCTTACAATTTAGGTGGCACTTTTC
GGGGAAATGTGCGCGGAACCCCTATTTGTTTATTTTTCTAAATACATTCAAATATGTATCCGCTCATGAG
ACAATAACCCTGATAAATGCTTCAATAATATTGAAAAAGGAAGAGTATGAGTATTCAACATTTCCGTGTC
GCCCTTATTCCCTTTTTTGCGGCATTTTGCCTTCCTGTTTTTGCTCACCCAGAAACGCTGGTGAAAGTAA
AAGATGCTGAAGATCAGTTGGGTGCACGAGTGGGTTACATCGAACTGGATCTCAACAGCGGTAAGATCCT
TGAGAGTTTTCGCCCCGAAGAACGTTTTCCAATGATGAGCACTTTTAAAGTTCTGCTATGTGGCGCGGTA
TTATCCCGTATTGACGCCGGGCAAGAGCAACTCGGTCGCCGCATACACTATTCTCAGAATGACTTGGTTG
AGTACTCACCAGTCACAGAAAAGCATCTTACGGATGGCATGACAGTAAGAGAATTATGCAGTGCTGCCAT
AACCATGAGTGATAACACTGCGGCCAACTTACTTCTGACAACGATCGGAGGACCGAAGGAGCTAACCGCT
TTTTTGCACAACATGGGGGATCATGTAACTCGCCTTGATCGTTGGGAACCGGAGCTGAATGAAGCCATAC
CAAACGACGAGCGTGACACCACGATGCCTGTAGCAATGGCAACAACGTTGCGCAAACTATTAACTGGCGA
ACTACTTACTCTAGCTTCCCGGCAACAATTAATAGACTGGATGGAGGCGGATAAAGTTGCAGGACCACTT
CTGCGCTCGGCCCTTCCGGCTGGCTGGTTTATTGCTGATAAATCTGGAGCCGGTGAGCGTGGGTCTCGCG
GTATCATTGCAGCACTGGGGCCAGATGGTAAGCCCTCCCGTATCGTAGTTATCTACACGACGGGGAGTCA
GGCAACTATGGATGAACGAAATAGACAGATCGCTGAGATAGGTGCCTCACTGATTAAGCATTGGTAACTG
TCAGACCAAGTTTACTCATATATACTTTAGATTGATTTAAAACTTCATTTTTAATTTAAAAGGATCTAGG
TGAAGATCCTTTTTGATAATCTCATGACCAAAATCCCTTAACGTGAGTTTTCGTTCCACTGAGCGTCAGA
CCCCGTAGAAAAGATCAAAGGATCTTCTTGAGATCCTTTTTTTCTGCGCGTAATCTGCTGCTTGCAAACA
AAAAAACCACCGCTACCAGCGGTGGTTTGTTTGCCGGATCAAGAGCTACCAACTCTTTTTCCGAAGGTAA
CTGGCTTCAGCAGAGCGCAGATACCAAATACTGTTCTTCTAGTGTAGCCGTAGTTAGGCCACCACTTCAA
GAACTCTGTAGCACCGCCTACATACCTCGCTCTGCTAATCCTGTTACCAGTGGCTGCTGCCAGTGGCGAT
AAGTCGTGTCTTACCGGGTTGGACTCAAGACGATAGTTACCGGATAAGGCGCAGCGGTCGGGCTGAACGG
GGGGTTCGTGCACACAGCCCAGCTTGGAGCGAACGACCTACACCGAACTGAGATACCTACAGCGTGAGCT
ATGAGAAAGCGCCACGCTTCCCGAAGGGAGAAAGGCGGACAGGTATCCGGTAAGCGGCAGGGTCGGAACA
GGAGAGCGCACGAGGGAGCTTCCAGGGGGAAACGCCTGGTATCTTTATAGTCCTGTCGGGTTTCGCCACC
TCTGACTTGAGCGTCGATTTTTGTGATGCTCGTCAGGGGGGCGGAGCCTATGGAAAAACGCCAGCAACGC
GGCCTTTTTACGGTTCCTGGCCTTTTGCTGGCCTTTTGCTCACATGTTCTTTCCTGCGTTATCCCCTGAT
TCTGTGGATAACCGTATTACCGCCTTTGAGTGAGCTGATACCGCTCGCCGCAGCCGAACGACCGAGCGCA
GCGAGTCAGTGAGCGAGGAAGCGGAAGAGCGCCCAATACGCAAACCGCCTCTCCCCGCGCGTTGGCCGAT
TCATTAATGCAGCTGGCACGACAGGTTTCCCGACTGGAAAGCGGGCAGTGAGCGCAACGCAATTAATGTG
AGTTAGCTCACTCATTAGGCACCCCAGGCTTTACACTTTATGCTTCCGGCTCGTATGTTGTGTGGAATTG
TGAGCGGATAACAATTTCACACAGGAAACAGCTATGACCATGATTACGCCAAGCGCGCAATTAACCCTCA
CTAAAGGGAACAAAAGCTGGAGCTGCAAGC
